Addgene plasmid #195962: 764 pME nls-mApple
Purpose: Gateway pME fluorophore
Depositing lab: Kristen Kwan & Christian Mosimann. Depositing organization: University of Utah. Publication: Next-generation plasmids for transgenesis in zebrafish and beyond. Kemmler CL, Moran HR, Murray BF, Scoresby A, Klem JR, Eckert RL, Lepovsky E, Bertho S, Nieuwenhuize S, Burger S, D'Agati G, Betz C, Puller AC, Felker A, Ditrychova K, Botschi S, Affolter M, Rohner N, Lovely CB, Kwan KM, Burger A, Mosimann C. Development. 2023 Mar 28:dev.201531. doi: 10.1242/dev.201531. PubMed 36975217.
Backbone
  Vector backbone: pENTR/D
  Vector type: Other
Growth in bacteria
  Bacterial resistance: Kanamycin, 50 μg/mL
  Growth temperature: 37°C
  Growth strain: DH5alpha
  Copy number: High Copy
Gene/Insert
  Gene/Insert name: mApple nuclear
  Species: Other
  Cloning method: Restriction Enzyme; 5′ cloning site Unknown (unknown if destroyed)
Terms and licenses: Academic/Nonprofit Terms; Industry Terms: Not Available to Industry
Depositor comments: Please visit https://www.biorxiv.org/content/10.1101/2022.12.13.520107v1.article-info for bioRxiv preprint.
How to cite: 764 pME nls-mApple was a gift from Kristen Kwan & Christian Mosimann (Addgene plasmid # 195962 ; http://n2t.net/addgene:195962 ; RRID:Addgene_195962)
