[The description below was written by a language model from this plasmid's Addgene catalogue record and pLannotate feature annotations shown in this document.]
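Description:
764 pME nls-mApple is a small (about 3.3 kb) Gateway middle-entry clone built on the pENTR/D backbone, part of a plasmid toolkit for modular transgene assembly in zebrafish and other organisms. It is propagated in E. coli from a high-copy ColE1/pUC-type origin and selected with kanamycin through the aph(3')-Ia resistance gene. As in other pENTR-type vectors, rrnB T1 and T2 transcription terminators lie upstream of the recombination cassette, where they shield the insert from read-through transcription from the backbone. Short lacI and lacZα fragments are also annotated and appear to be non-functional backbone remnants. A T7 promoter sits just outside attL2, pointing back toward the insert on the opposite strand.

The payload is a coding sequence for nuclear-targeted mApple, a photostable monomeric red fluorescent protein derived from DsRed, here in a mammalian codon-optimized form. It is flanked by attL1 and attL2 sites. The feature table annotates only the mApple open reading frame; the nuclear localization signal indicated by the plasmid and insert names is not annotated separately, though a short unannotated stretch between attL1 and the fluorophore could accommodate it. The entry clone carries no eukaryotic promoter or polyadenylation signal, so it is not an expression vector by itself. Instead, LR Clonase recombination at the attL sites moves the nls-mApple cassette into a destination vector. In multisite Gateway schemes, this is typically combined with a 5′ entry clone supplying regulatory elements and a 3′ entry clone supplying a polyA signal or tag. The resulting transgenes label the nuclei of expressing cells in red, which is useful for reporter lines, cell counting and tracking.
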