Features (pLannotate 1.2.2; 10 found; start..end, strand, type, name):
     33..132     +  protein_bind   attL1: mutant version of attL; recombination site for the Gateway® LR reaction LR Clonase™
    165..875     +  CDS            mApple: photostable monomeric derivative of DsRed (Shaner et al., 2008) mammalian codon-optimized
    877..976     -  protein_bind   attL2: mutant version of attL; recombination site for the Gateway® LR reaction LR Clonase™
    994..1012    -  promoter       T7 promoter: promoter for bacteriophage T7 RNA polymerase
   1146..1955    +  CDS            KanR: aminoglycoside phosphotransferase; aph(3')-Ia; confers resistance to kanamycin in bacteria or G418 (Geneticin®) in eukaryotes
   2102..2690    +  rep_origin     ori: high-copy-number ColE1/pMB1/pBR322/pUC origin of replication
   2873..2965    +  CDS            lacI (fragment): lac repressor; lacI; The lac repressor binds to the lac operator to inhibit transcription in E. coli. This inhibition can be relieved by adding lactose or isopropyl-β-D-thiogalactopyranoside (IPTG).
   3020..3047    -  terminator     rrnB T2 terminator: transcription terminator T2 from the E. coli rrnB gene
   3179..3222    +  terminator     rrnB T1 terminator: Escherichia coli rrnB; transcription terminator T1 from the E. coli rrnB gene
   3269..17      -  CDS            lacZα (fragment) (across the origin): LacZα fragment of β-galactosidase; lacZ fragment
>Addgene plasmid #195962 | 764 pME nls-mApple | addgene full sequence | sequence record 385109 | Addgene NGS Result
GTAAAACGACGGCCAGTCTTAAGCTCGGGCCCCAAATAATGATTTTATTTTGACTGATAGTGACCTGTTC
GTTGCAACAAATTGATGAGCAATGCTTTTTTATAATGCCAACTTTGTACAAAAAAGCAGGCTGGACCATG
GCTCCAAAGAAGAAGCGTAAGGTAATGGTGAGCAAGGGCGAGGAGAATAACATGGCCATCATCAAGGAGT
TCATGCGCTTCAAGGTGCACATGGAGGGCTCCGTGAACGGCCACGAGTTCGAGATCGAGGGCGAGGGCGA
GGGCCGCCCCTACGAGGCCTTTCAGACCGCTAAGCTGAAGGTGACCAAGGGTGGCCCCCTGCCCTTCGCC
TGGGACATCCTGTCCCCTCAGTTCATGTACGGCTCCAAGGTCTACATTAAGCACCCAGCCGACATCCCCG
ACTACTTCAAGCTGTCCTTCCCCGAGGGCTTCAGGTGGGAGCGCGTGATGAACTTCGAGGACGGCGGCAT
TATTCACGTTAACCAGGACTCCTCCCTGCAGGACGGCGTGTTCATCTACAAGGTGAAGCTGCGCGGCACC
AACTTCCCCTCCGACGGCCCCGTAATGCAGAAGAAGACCATGGGCTGGGAGGCCTCCGAGGAGCGGATGT
ACCCCGAGGACGGCGCCCTGAAGAGCGAGATCAAGAAGAGGCTGAAGCTGAAGGACGGCGGCCACTACGC
CGCCGAGGTCAAGACCACCTACAAGGCCAAGAAGCCCGTGCAGCTGCCCGGCGCCTACATCGTCGACATC
AAGTTGGACATCGTGTCCCACAACGAGGACTACACCATCGTGGAACAGTACGAACGCGCCGAGGGCCGCC
ACTCCACCGGCGGCATGGACGAGCTGTACAAGTAACACCCAGCTTTCTTGTACAAAGTTGGCATTATAAG
AAAGCATTGCTTATCAATTTGTTGCAACGAACAGGTCACTATCAGTCAAAATAAAATCATTATTTGCCAT
CCAGCTGATATCCCCTATAGTGAGTCGTATTACATGGTCATAGCTGTTTCCTGGCAGCTCTGGCCCGTGT
CTCAAAATCTCTGATGTTACATTGCACAAGATAAAAATATATCATCATGAACAATAAAACTGTCTGCTTA
CATAAACAGTAATACAAGGGGTGTTATGAGCCATATTCAACGGGAAACGTCGAGGCCGCGATTAAATTCC
AACATGGATGCTGATTTATATGGGTATAAATGGGCTCGCGATAATGTCGGGCAATCAGGTGCGACAATCT
ATCGCTTGTATGGGAAGCCCGATGCGCCAGAGTTGTTTCTGAAACATGGCAAAGGTAGCGTTGCCAATGA
TGTTACAGATGAGATGGTCAGACTAAACTGGCTGACGGAATTTATGCCTCTTCCGACCATCAAGCATTTT
ATCCGTACTCCTGATGATGCATGGTTACTCACCACTGCGATCCCCGGAAAAACAGCATTCCAGGTATTAG
AAGAATATCCTGATTCAGGTGAAAATATTGTTGATGCGCTGGCAGTGTTCCTGCGCCGGTTGCATTCGAT
TCCTGTTTGTAATTGTCCTTTTAACAGCGATCGCGTATTTCGTCTCGCTCAGGCGCAATCACGAATGAAT
AACGGTTTGGTTGATGCGAGTGATTTTGATGACGAGCGTAATGGCTGGCCTGTTGAACAAGTCTGGAAAG
AAATGCATAAACTTTTGCCATTCTCACCGGATTCAGTCGTCACTCATGGTGATTTCTCACTTGATAACCT
TATTTTTGACGAGGGGAAATTAATAGGTTGTATTGATGTTGGACGAGTCGGAATCGCAGACCGATACCAG
GATCTTGCCATCCTATGGAACTGCCTCGGTGAGTTTTCTCCTTCATTACAGAAACGGCTTTTTCAAAAAT
ATGGTATTGATAATCCTGATATGAATAAATTGCAGTTTCATTTGATGCTCGATGAGTTTTTCTAATCAGA
ATTGGTTAATTGGTTGTAACACTGGCAGAGCATTACGCTGACTTGACGGGACGGCGCAAGCTCATGACCA
AAATCCCTTAACGTGAGTTACGCGTCGTTCCACTGAGCGTCAGACCCCGTAGAAAAGATCAAAGGATCTT
CTTGAGATCCTTTTTTTCTGCGCGTAATCTGCTGCTTGCAAACAAAAAAACCACCGCTACCAGCGGTGGT
TTGTTTGCCGGATCAAGAGCTACCAACTCTTTTTCCGAAGGTAACTGGCTTCAGCAGAGCGCAGATACCA
AATACTGTTCTTCTAGTGTAGCCGTAGTTAGGCCACCACTTCAAGAACTCTGTAGCACCGCCTACATACC
TCGCTCTGCTAATCCTGTTACCAGTGGCTGCTGCCAGTGGCGATAAGTCGTGTCTTACCGGGTTGGACTC
AAGACGATAGTTACCGGATAAGGCGCAGCGGTCGGGCTGAACGGGGGGTTCGTGCACACAGCCCAGCTTG
GAGCGAACGACCTACACCGAACTGAGATACCTACAGCGTGAGCTATGAGAAAGCGCCACGCTTCCCGAAG
GGAGAAAGGCGGACAGGTATCCGGTAAGCGGCAGGGTCGGAACAGGAGAGCGCACGAGGGAGCTTCCAGG
GGGAAACGCCTGGTATCTTTATAGTCCTGTCGGGTTTCGCCACCTCTGACTTGAGCGTCGATTTTTGTGA
TGCTCGTCAGGGGGGCGGAGCCTATGGAAAAACGCCAGCAACGCGGCCTTTTTACGGTTCCTGGCCTTTT
GCTGGCCTTTTGCTCACATGTTCTTTCCTGCGTTATCCCCTGATTCTGTGGATAACCGTATTACCGCCTT
TGAGTGAGCTGATACCGCTCGCCGCAGCCGAACGACCGAGCGCAGCGAGTCAGTGAGCGAGGAAGCGGAA
GAGCGCCCAATACGCAAACCGCCTCTCCCCGCGCGTTGGCCGATTCATTAATGCAGCTGGCACGACAGGT
TTCCCGACTGGAAAGCGGGCAGTGAGCGCAACGCAATTAATACGCGTACCGCTAGCCAGGAAGAGTTTGT
AGAAACGCAAAAAGGCCATCCGTCAGGATGGCCTTCTGCTTAGTTTGATGCCTGGCAGTTTATGGCGGGC
GTCCTGCCCGCCACCCTCCGGGCCGTTGCTTCACAACGTTCAAATCCGCTCCCGGCGGATTTGTCCTACT
CAGGAGAGCGTTCACCGACAAACAACAGATAAAACGAAAGGCCCAGTCTTCCGACTGAGCCTTTCGTTTT
ATTTGATGCCTGGCAGTTCCCTACTCTCGCGTTAACGCTAGCATGGATGTTTTCCCAGTCACGACGTT
